Addgene plasmid #107033: pX551-miniCMV-CjCas9
Purpose: AAV plasmid expressing CjCas9 under control of miniCMV promoter
Depositing lab: Alex Hewitt. Depositing organization: Centre for Eye Research Australia.
Backbone
  Vector backbone: pAAV
  Backbone manufacturer: derived from pX551 (Addgene#60957)
  Vector type: Mammalian Expression, AAV, CRISPR
Growth in bacteria
  Bacterial resistance: Ampicillin, 100 μg/mL
  Growth temperature: 37°C
  Growth strain: NEB Stable
  Copy number: High Copy
Gene/Insert
  Gene/Insert name: CjCas9
  Cloning method: Gibson Cloning
Terms and licenses: Academic/Nonprofit Terms; Industry Terms: Not Available to Industry
How to cite: pX551-miniCMV-CjCas9 was a gift from Alex Hewitt (Addgene plasmid # 107033 ; http://n2t.net/addgene:107033 ; RRID:Addgene_107033)
