[The description below was written by a language model from this plasmid's Addgene catalogue record and the feature table of its GenBank file.]
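Description:
pX551-miniCMV-CjCas9 is a 6.1 kb AAV transfer plasmid for mammalian expression of the Cas9 endonuclease from the Campylobacter jejuni Type II CRISPR system. It is built on a pAAV backbone derived from pX551, and the insert was introduced by Gibson cloning. In bacteria it replicates from a high-copy ColE1/pUC-type origin and is selected through the bla (AmpR) gene, which confers ampicillin resistance. An f1 phage origin is also present in the backbone. The record lists a recombination-limiting strain for propagation, which is the usual choice for plasmids carrying repeat-rich AAV inverted terminal repeats.

The payload lies between two AAV2 ITRs, one of them annotated as an alternate but functionally equivalent form. These ITRs are the cis elements needed to replicate the cassette and package it into AAV particles when rep, cap and helper functions are supplied in trans. Within them, a minimal CMV immediate-early promoter drives an open reading frame made up of an N-terminal HA epitope tag, an SV40 nuclear localization signal, CjCas9 and a second SV40 NLS. Transcription ends at a short synthetic polyadenylation signal. A T7 promoter sits just upstream of the miniCMV element. The two NLS copies direct the nuclease to the nucleus, and the HA tag allows it to be detected with antibodies.

The combination of a very short promoter, a short polyA signal and a small Cas9 orthologue keeps the cassette well under the AAV packaging limit. No guide RNA expression cassette is annotated, so the sgRNA would apparently have to be provided from a separate construct. The plasmid suits AAV-mediated or direct-transfection delivery of CjCas9 for genome editing in mammalian cells, but the record does not name a particular target or tissue.
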