LOCUS       Exported 6118 bp ds-DNA circular SYN 12-MAY-2021
DEFINITION  AAV plasmid expressing CjCas9 under control of miniCMV promoter.
ACCESSION   .
VERSION     .
KEYWORDS    pX551-miniCMV-CjCas9
SOURCE      synthetic DNA construct
  ORGANISM  synthetic DNA construct
REFERENCE   1 (bases 1 to 6118)
  TITLE     Alex Hewitt Lab plasmids
REFERENCE   2 (bases 1 to 6118)
  AUTHORS   .
  TITLE     Direct Submission
  JOURNAL   Exported May 12, 2021 from SnapGene Server 1.1.58
            http://www.snapgene.com
FEATURES             Location/Qualifiers
     source          1..6118
                     /organism="synthetic DNA construct"
                     /mol_type="other DNA"
     primer_bind     128..147
                     /label=T7
                     /note="T7 promoter, forward primer"
     promoter        128..146
                     /label=T7 promoter
                     /note="promoter for bacteriophage T7 RNA polymerase"
     promoter        165..203
                     /label=minimal CMV promoter
                     /note="human cytomegalovirus (CMV) immediate early
                     promoter"
     primer_bind     200..224
                     /label=LNCX
                     /note="Human CMV promoter, forward primer"
     CDS             259..285
                     /codon_start=1
                     /product="HA (human influenza hemagglutinin) epitope tag"
                     /label=HA
                     /translation="YPYDVPDYA"
     CDS             289..309
                     /codon_start=1
                     /product="nuclear localization signal of SV40 (simian virus
                     40) large T antigen"
                     /label=SV40 NLS
                     /translation="PKKKRKV"
     CDS             319..3267
                     /codon_start=1
                     /product="Cas9 endonuclease from the Campylobacter jejuni
                     Type II CRISPR/Cas system (Kim et al., 2016)"
                     /label=CjCas9
                     /translation="ARILAFDIGISSIGWAFSENDELKDCGVRIFTKVENPKTGESLAL
                     PRRLARSARKRLARRKARLNHLKHLIANEFKLNYEDYQSFDESLAKAYKGSLISPYELR
                     FRALNELLSKQDFARVILHIAKRRGYDDIKNSDDKEKGAILKAIKQNEEKLANYQSVGE
                     YLYKEYFQKFKENSKEFTNVRNKKESYERCIAQSFLKDELKLIFKKQREFGFSFSKKFE
                     EEVLSVAFYKRALKDFSHLVGNCSFFTDEKRAPKNSPLAFMFVALTRIINLLNNLKNTE
                     GILYTKDDLNALLNEVLKNGTLTYKQTKKLLGLSDDYEFKGEKGTYFIEFKKYKEFIKA
                     LGEHNLSQDDLNEIAKDITLIKDEIKLKKALAKYDLNQNQIDSLSKLEFKDHLNISFKA
                     LKLVTPLMLEGKKYDEACNELNLKVAINEDKKDFLPAFNETYYKDEVTNPVVLRAIKEY
                     RKVLNALLKKYGKVHKINIELAREVGKNHSQRAKIEKEQNENYKAKKDAELECEKLGLK
                     INSKNILKLRLFKEQKEFCAYSGEKIKISDLQDEKMLEIDHIYPYSRSFDDSYMNKVLV
                     FTKQNQEKLNQTPFEAFGNDSAKWQKIEVLAKNLPTKKQKRILDKNYKDKEQKNFKDRN
                     LNDTRYIARLVLNYTKDYLDFLPLSDDENTKLNDTQKGSKVHVEAKSGMLTSALRHTWG
                     FSAKDRNNHLHHAIDAVIIAYANNSIVKAFSDFKKEQESNSAELYAKKISELDYKNKRK
                     FFEPFSGFRQKVLDKIDEIFVSKPERKKPSGALHEETFRKEEEFYQSYGGKEGVLKALE
                     LGKIRKVNGKIVKNGDMFRVDIFKHKKTNKFYAVPIYTMDFALKVLPNKAVARSKKGEI
                     KDWILMDENYEFCFSLYKDSLILIQTKDMQEPEFVYYNAFTSSTVSLIVSKHDNKFETL
                     SKNQKILFKNANEKEVIAKSIGIQNLKVFEKYIVSALGEVTKAEFRQREDFKK"
     CDS             3271..3291
                     /codon_start=1
                     /product="nuclear localization signal of SV40 (simian virus
                     40) large T antigen"
                     /label=SV40 NLS
                     /translation="PKKKRKV"
     polyA_signal    3310..3358
                     /note="synthetic polyadenylation signal"
     repeat_region   3366..3506
                     /label=AAV2 ITR
                     /note="inverted terminal repeat of adeno-associated virus
                     serotype 2"
     repeat_region   3366..3495
                     /label=AAV2 ITR
     rep_origin      3581..4036
                     /direction=RIGHT
                     /label=f1 ori
                     /note="f1 bacteriophage origin of replication; arrow
                     indicates direction of (+) strand synthesis"
     primer_bind     complement(3668..3687)
                     /label=F1ori-R
                     /note="F1 origin, reverse primer"
     primer_bind     3878..3899
                     /label=F1ori-F
                     /note="F1 origin, forward primer"
     primer_bind     complement(4053..4072)
                     /label=pRS-marker
                     /note="pRS vectors, use to sequence yeast selectable
                     marker"
     primer_bind     4172..4194
                     /label=pGEX 3'
                     /note="pGEX vectors, reverse primer"
     primer_bind     complement(4232..4250)
                     /label=pBRforEco
                     /note="pBR322 vectors, upsteam of EcoRI site, forward
                     primer"
     promoter        4318..4422
                     /gene="bla"
                     /label=AmpR promoter
     CDS             4423..5283
                     /codon_start=1
                     /gene="bla"
                     /product="beta-lactamase"
                     /label=AmpR
                     /note="confers resistance to ampicillin, carbenicillin, and
                     related antibiotics"
                     /translation="MSIQHFRVALIPFFAAFCLPVFAHPETLVKVKDAEDQLGARVGYI
                     ELDLNSGKILESFRPEERFPMMSTFKVLLCGAVLSRIDAGQEQLGRRIHYSQNDLVEYS
                     PVTEKHLTDGMTVRELCSAAITMSDNTAANLLLTTIGGPKELTAFLHNMGDHVTRLDRW
                     EPELNEAIPNDERDTTMPVAMATTLRKLLTGELLTLASRQQLIDWMEADKVAGPLLRSA
                     LPAGWFIADKSGAGERGSRGIIAALGPDGKPSRIVVIYTTGSQATMDERNRQIAEIGAS
                     LIKHW"
     primer_bind     complement(4641..4660)
                     /label=Amp-R
                     /note="Ampicillin resistance gene, reverse primer"
     rep_origin      5454..6042
                     /direction=RIGHT
                     /label=ori
                     /note="high-copy-number ColE1/pMB1/pBR322/pUC origin of
                     replication"
     primer_bind     5943..5962
                     /label=pBR322ori-F
                     /note="pBR322 origin, forward primer"
     repeat_region   6104..115
                     /label=AAV2 ITR (alternate)
                     /note="Functional equivalent of wild-type AAV2 ITR"
ORIGIN
        1 gcgctcgctc gctcactgag gccgcccggg cgtcgggcga cctttggtcg cccggcctca
       61 gtgagcgagc gagcgcgcag agagggagtg gccaactcca tcactagggg ttcctgcggc
      121 ctctagataa tacgactcac tataggggga tccacgtatg tcgaggtagg cgtgtacggt
      181 gggaggccta tataagcaga gctcgtttag tgaaccgtca gatcgcctgg aggtaccgcc
      241 accaccggtg ccaccatgta cccatacgat gttccagatt acgcttcgcc gaagaaaaag
      301 cgcaaggtcg aagcgtccgc ccgcatcctc gctttcgaca tcggaatctc tagtatcgga
      361 tgggccttct ctgaaaacga cgaactgaaa gactgcggcg tgagaatctt cacaaaggtt
      421 gaaaacccta aaacaggcga gtctttagct ctgccacgta ggttggcccg ctccgcccga
      481 aaaaggctgg ctcggcggaa ggctcgcctc aaccacttga agcatttgat agctaatgag
      541 ttcaaactga actacgaaga ttaccagtcc ttcgacgagt cattggcaaa agcctacaaa
      601 ggcagcctta tcagtcctta tgagttgaga tttcgcgcac tcaacgaact gctttctaag
      661 caagactttg ctagggtcat tctgcacatc gcaaaacggc gaggttatga cgatatcaag
      721 aactccgacg ataaagaaaa gggagccatt ctcaaggcga tcaaacagaa tgaggaaaaa
      781 ttggcaaact accagagtgt gggcgagtat ctgtataaag agtatttcca gaagtttaag
      841 gaaaacagca aggagtttac aaacgtcaga aataaaaagg agtcttacga gagatgcatc
      901 gcgcagtcat tcctcaaaga tgagctgaag ctgatattta agaagcaacg cgaatttggt
      961 ttctcattct ctaagaagtt cgaagaggag gttctttccg tggcgtttta caagagggcg
     1021 ctcaaagact tctcccacct ggttggtaac tgtagtttct tcacggatga gaagcgagct
     1081 cccaaaaatt ctcccctggc tttcatgttt gttgccctga ctcggatcat taacctgctg
     1141 aacaacctga aaaatactga agggatcttg tatacgaagg acgacctaaa tgcactcctg
     1201 aatgaagtgc tcaaaaacgg aactctaacc tataaacaga ccaagaaatt actggggctc
     1261 tctgacgact acgagttcaa gggcgagaag ggtacttatt ttatcgaatt caaaaagtat
     1321 aaggagttca ttaaagcatt gggggaacac aacctcagcc aggacgatct caatgaaatt
     1381 gccaaggaca tcacgctgat taaagacgag ataaaactga aaaaggcact ggccaagtat
     1441 gacctcaacc agaaccagat cgactctctg tccaagctgg agttcaaaga ccacctaaac
     1501 atatccttca aagccctgaa actggtcacc cctctaatgc tcgaaggaaa aaaatacgac
     1561 gaggcgtgta atgaactgaa tcttaaggtg gccatcaatg aggataagaa ggactttctt
     1621 ccagccttta acgagacata ttacaaagac gaggtcacaa acccggttgt gctgagggcc
     1681 ataaaagagt atcggaaggt tctgaatgcc ctcctgaaga agtacggcaa agtgcacaaa
     1741 ataaatatcg aattggctag ggaggtgggg aagaaccatt ctcagcgagc aaagatcgag
     1801 aaagagcaga atgagaacta caaagccaag aaagacgccg aactggagtg cgaaaagctg
     1861 gggcttaaaa taaacagtaa aaacatcctg aaattaagat tgttcaaaga gcaaaaggag
     1921 ttttgcgcct actcagggga aaaaatcaaa atatcagacc tgcaggacga gaaaatgctg
     1981 gagatcgacc acatctatcc gtatagcagg tcatttgacg attcctacat gaacaaagtg
     2041 cttgtgttta ccaaacagaa ccaagaaaag ctgaaccaaa ccccctttga ggctttcgga
     2101 aacgactcag ccaagtggca gaaaatcgaa gtcctagcca agaatctgcc tacaaaaaaa
     2161 caaaagagga ttcttgataa gaactataag gacaaggaac agaaaaactt taaagacagg
     2221 aacctgaatg acacgaggta cattgcgcga ctggttctaa actataccaa agactacctg
     2281 gatttcctcc ctctgagcga cgacgagaat actaaactga atgataccca gaaaggctca
     2341 aaggtccacg ttgaggctaa gtccgggatg ctgactagcg ccctccgcca cacgtggggc
     2401 ttcagcgcca aagatcggaa taatcatctt catcacgcta ttgatgcagt aatcatagcc
     2461 tacgctaaca acagcatcgt gaaagccttc tccgatttca agaaagaaca ggagtctaat
     2521 agcgccgagt tgtacgccaa gaaaatttcc gaattggact ataaaaataa gagaaaattc
     2581 ttcgaaccct tctccgggtt tcgccaaaag gtcttagata agatcgacga gattttcgtt
     2641 tccaagcccg aaagaaaaaa gccttcaggg gcactgcacg aagagacatt ccgcaaggaa
     2701 gaggaatttt accaatctta cggtggtaaa gagggagttc tgaaggctct ggagcttggg
     2761 aagatccgca aggtaaacgg gaaaatcgtg aaaaacgggg acatgttcag ggtggatatc
     2821 ttcaagcaca aaaagaccaa caagttctac gcagtaccca tctacactat ggatttcgct
     2881 ttaaaggttc tcccaaataa ggcggtggct cgatcgaaga aaggagagat caaggactgg
     2941 atcttaatgg atgaaaatta cgagttttgc ttctcgctct acaaagatag cctgattctg
     3001 atccagacaa aagacatgca ggaaccagaa tttgtttatt ataacgcctt cacgagcagt
     3061 acagtgtccc tgattgtgag caagcatgat aacaagttcg agactctgtc taagaatcag
     3121 aaaatccttt tcaagaacgc caacgagaag gaggtcatcg caaagtcaat tggcatccaa
     3181 aacctgaagg tgttcgagaa atacatagtg tccgcactcg gtgaagtaac taaagccgaa
     3241 tttcgacagc gcgaggattt taagaaaagc cccaagaaga agagaaaggt ggaggccagc
     3301 taagaattca ataaaagatc tttgttttca ttagatctgt gtgttggttt tttgtgtgcg
     3361 gccgcaggaa cccctagtga tggagttggc cactccctct ctgcgcgctc gctcgctcac
     3421 tgaggccggg cgaccaaagg tcgcccgacg cccgggcttt gcccgggcgg cctcagtgag
     3481 cgagcgagcg cgcagctgcc tgcaggggcg cctgatgcgg tattttctcc ttacgcatct
     3541 gtgcggtatt tcacaccgca tannnnnnnn nnnnnnnnnn nnnnnnnnnn nnnnnnnnnn
     3601 nnnnnnnnnn nnnnnnnnnn nnnnnnnnnn nnnnnnnnnn nnnnnnnnnn nnnnnnntnn
     3661 nnnnnnnnnn nnnnnnnnnn nnnnnnnnnn nnnnnnnnnn nnnncnnnnn nnnnnnnnnn
     3721 nnnnnnnnnn nnnnnnnnnn nnnnnnnnnn nnnnnnnnnn nnnnnnnnnn nnnnnnnnnn
     3781 nnnnnnnnnn nnnnnnnnnn nnnnnnnnnn nnnnnnnnnn nnnnnnnnnn nnnnnnnnnn
     3841 nnnnnncctt tgacgttgga gtccacgttc tttaatagtg gactcttgtt ccaaactgga
     3901 acaacactca actctatctc gggctattct tttgatttat aagggatttt gccgatttcg
     3961 gtctattggt taaaaaatga gctgatttaa caaaaattta acgcgaattt taacaaaata
     4021 ttaacgttta caattttatg gtgcactctc agtacaatct gctctgatgc cgcatagtta
     4081 agccagcccc gacacccgcc aacacccgct gacgcgccct gacgggcttg tctgctcccg
     4141 gcatccgctt acagacaagc tgtgaccgtc tccgggagct gcatgtgtca gaggttttca
     4201 ccgtcatcac cgaaacgcgc gagacgaaag ggcctcgtga tacgcctatt tttataggtt
     4261 aatgtcatga taataatggt ttcttagacg tcaggtggca cttttcgggg aaatgtgcgc
     4321 ggaaccccta tttgtttatt tttctaaata cattcaaata tgtatccgct catgagacaa
     4381 taaccctgat aaatgcttca ataatattga aaaaggaaga gtatgagtat tcaacatttc
     4441 cgtgtcgccc ttattccctt ttttgcggca ttttgccttc ctgtttttgc tcacccagaa
     4501 acgctggtga aagtaaaaga tgctgaagat cagttgggtg cacgagtggg ttacatcgaa
     4561 ctggatctca acagcggtaa gatccttgag agttttcgcc ccgaagaacg ttttccaatg
     4621 atgagcactt ttaaagttct gctatgtggc gcggtattat cccgtattga cgccgggcaa
     4681 gagcaactcg gtcgccgcat acactattct cagaatgact tggttgagta ctcaccagtc
     4741 acagaaaagc atcttacgga tggcatgaca gtaagagaat tatgcagtgc tgccataacc
     4801 atgagtgata acactgcggc caacttactt ctgacaacga tcggaggacc gaaggagcta
     4861 accgcttttt tgcacaacat gggggatcat gtaactcgcc ttgatcgttg ggaaccggag
     4921 ctgaatgaag ccataccaaa cgacgagcgt gacaccacga tgcctgtagc aatggcaaca
     4981 acgttgcgca aactattaac tggcgaacta cttactctag cttcccggca acaattaata
     5041 gactggatgg aggcggataa agttgcagga ccacttctgc gctcggccct tccggctggc
     5101 tggtttattg ctgataaatc tggagccggt gagcgtggaa gccgcggtat cattgcagca
     5161 ctggggccag atggtaagcc ctcccgtatc gtagttatct acacgacggg gagtcaggca
     5221 actatggatg aacgaaatag acagatcgct gagataggtg cctcactgat taagcattgg
     5281 taactgtcag accaagttta ctcatatata ctttagattg atttaaaact tcatttttaa
     5341 tttaaaagga tctaggtgaa gatccttttt gataatctca tgaccaaaat cccttaacgt
     5401 gagttttcgt tccactgagc gtcagacccc gtagaaaaga tcaaaggatc ttcttgagat
     5461 cctttttttc tgcgcgtaat ctgctgcttg caaacaaaaa aaccaccgct accagcggtg
     5521 gtttgtttgc cggatcaaga gctaccaact ctttttccga aggtaactgg cttcagcaga
     5581 gcgcagatac caaatactgt tcttctagtg tagccgtagt taggccacca cttcaagaac
     5641 tctgtagcac cgcctacata cctcgctctg ctaatcctgt taccagtggc tgctgccagt
     5701 ggcgataagt cgtgtcttac cgggttggac tcaagacgat agttaccgga taaggcgcag
     5761 cggtcgggct gaacgggggg ttcgtgcaca cagcccagct tggagcgaac gacctacacc
     5821 gaactgagat acctacagcg tgagctatga gaaagcgcca cgcttcccga agggagaaag
     5881 gcggacaggt atccggtaag cggcagggtc ggaacaggag agcgcacgag ggagcttcca
     5941 gggggaaacg cctggtatct ttatagtcct gtcgggtttc gccacctctg acttgagcgt
     6001 cgatttttgt gatgctcgtc aggggggcgg agcctatgga aaaacgccag caacgcggcc
     6061 tttttacggt tcctggcctt ttgctggcct tttgctcaca tgtcctgcag gcagctgc
//
